>Addgene plasmid #105077 | pXNgate22-1HA | addgene full sequence | sequence record 204209 | Addgene NGS Result
GTAAAACGACGGCCAGTGCCAAGCTTTCGCGAGCTCGATATCCTTTTGTTGTTTCCGGGTGTACAATATG
GACTTCCTCTTTTCTGGCAACCAAACCCATACATCGGGATTCCTATAATACCTTCGTTGGTCTCCCTAAC
ATGTAGGTGGCGGAGGGGAGATATACAATAGAACAGATACCAGACAAGACATAATGGGCTAAACAAGACT
ACACCAATTACACTGCCTCATTGATGGTGGTACATAACGAACTAATACTGTAGCCCTAGACTTGATAGCC
ATCATCATATCGAAGTTTCACTACCCTTTTTCCATTTGCCATCTATTGAAGTAATAATAGGCGCATGCAA
CTTCTTTTCTTTTTTTTTCTTTTCTCTCTCCCCCGTTGTTGTCTCACCATATCCGCAATGACAAAAAAAT
GATGGAAGACACTAAAGGAAAAAATTAACGACAAAGACAGCACCAACAGATGTCGTTGTTCCAGAGCTGA
TGAGGGGTATCTCGAAGCACACGAAACTTTTTCCTTCCTTCATTCACGCACACTACTCTCTAATGAGCAA
CGGTATACGGCCTTCCTTCCAGTTACTTGAATTTGAAATAAAAAAAAGTTTGCTGTCTTGCTATCAAGTA
TAAATAGACCTGCAATTATTAATCTTTTGTTTCCTCGTCATTGTTCTCGTTCCCTTTCTTCCTTGTTTCT
TTTTCTGCACAATATTTCAAGCTATACCAAGCATACAATCAACTCATACGTGAACAAGTTTGTACAAAAA
AGCAGGCTCTCCAACCACCATGAATTCTATACGAAGTTATTAGGTCTAGAGATCTGTTTAGCTTGCCTCG
TCCCCGCCGGGTCACCCGGCCAGCGACATGGAGGCCCAGAATACCCTCCTTGACAGTCTTGACGTGCGCA
GCTCAGGGGCATGATGTGACTGTCGCCCGTACATTTAGCCCATACATCCCCATGTATAATCATTTGCATC
CATACATTTTGATGGCCGCACGGCGCGAAGCAAAAATTACGGCTCCTCGCTGCAGACCTGCGAGCAGGGA
AACGCTCCCCTCACAGACGCGTTGAATTGTCCCCACGCCGCGCCCCTGTAGAGAAATATAAAAGGTTAGG
ATTTGCCACTGAGGTTCTTCTTTCATATACTTCCTTTTAAAATCTTGCTAGGATACAGTTCTCACATCAC
ATCCGAACATAAACAACCATGGGTAAGGAAAAGACTCACGTTTCGAGGCCGCGATTAAATTCCAACATGG
ATGCTGATTTATATGGGTATAAATGGGCTCGCGATAATGTCGGGCAATCAGGTGCGACAATCTATCGATT
GTATGGGAAGCCCGATGCGCCAGAGTTGTTTCTGAAACATGGCAAAGGTAGCGTTGCCAATGATGTTACA
GATGAGATGGTCAGACTAAACTGGCTGACGGAATTTATGCCTCTTCCGACCATCAAGCATTTTATCCGTA
CTCCTGATGATGCATGGTTACTCACCACTGCGATCCCCGGCAAAACAGCATTCCAGGTATTAGAAGAATA
TCCTGATTCAGGTGAAAATATTGTTGATGCGCTGGCAGTGTTCCTGCGCCGGTTGCATTCGATTCCTGTT
TGTAATTGTCCTTTTAACAGCGATCGCGTATTTCGTCTCGCTCAGGCGCAATCACGAATGAATAACGGTT
TGGTTGATGCGAGTGATTTTGATGACGAGCGTAATGGCTGGCCTGTTGAACAAGTCTGGAAAGAAATGCA
TAAGCTTTTGCCATTCTCACCGGATTCAGTCGTCACTCATGGTGATTTCTCACTTGATAACCTTATTTTT
GACGAGGGGAAATTAATAGGTTGTATTGATGTTGGACGAGTCGGAATCGCAGACCGATACCAGGATCTTG
CCATCCTATGGAACTGCCTCGGTGAGTTTTCTCCTTCATTACAGAAACGGCTTTTTCAAAAATATGGTAT
TGATAATCCTGATATGAATAAATTGCAGTTTCATTTGATGCTCGATGAGTTTTTCTAATCAGTACTGACA
ATAAAAAGATTCTTGTTTTCAAGAACTTGTCATTTGTATAGTTTTTTTATATTGTAGTTGTTCTATTTTA
ATCAAATGTTAGCGTGATTTATATTTTTTTTCGCCTCGACATCATCTGCCCAGATGCGAAGTTAAGTGCG
CAGAAAGTAATATCATGCGTCAATCGTATGTGAATGCTGGTCGCTATACTGCTGTCGATTCGATACTAAC
GCCGCCATCCAGTGTCGAAAACGAGCTCCCGGGTACCCAGCTTTCTTGTACAAAGTGGTTGGTGGTGGCG
GATCCGGTGGAGGTGGATCAATGCAGATTTTCGTCAAGACTTTGACCGGTAAAACCGGAACATTGGAAGT
TGAATCTTCCGATACCATCGACAACGTTAAGTCGAAAATTCAAGACAAGGAAGGAATCCCTGGTTACCCA
TACGACGTTCCAGATTATGCTTAGCTGCAGCCAAGCTAATTCCGGGCGAATTTCTTATGATTTATGATTT
TTATTATTAAATAAGTTATAAAAAAAATAAGTGTATACAAATTTTAAAGTGACTCTTAGGTTTTAAAACG
AAAATTCTTATTCTTGAGTAACTCTTTCCTGTAGGTCAGGTTGCTTTCTCAGGTATAGCATGAGGTCGCT
CTTATTGACCACACCTCTACCGGCATGCAAGCTTGGCGTAATCATGGTCATAGCTGTTTCCTGTGTGAAA
TTGTTATCCGCTCACAATTCCACACAACATACGAGCCGGAAGCATAAAGTGTAAAGCCTGGGGTGCCTAA
TGAGTGAGCTAACTCACATTAATTGCGTTGCGCTCACTGCCCGCTTTCCAGTCGGGAAACCTGTCGTGCC
AGCTGCATTAATGAATCGGCCAACGCGCGGGGAGAGGCGGTTTGCGTATTGGGCGCTCTTCCGCTTCCTC
GCTCACTGACTCGCTGCGCTCGGTCGTTCGGCTGCGGCGAGCGGTATCAGCTCACTCAAAGGCTGTAATA
CGGTTATCCACAGAATCAGGGGATAACGCAGGAAAGAACATGTGAGCAAAAGGCCAGCAAAAGGCCAGGA
ACCGTAAAAAGGCCGCGTTGCTGGCGTTTTTCCATAGGCTCCGCCCCCCTGACGAGCATCACAAAAATCG
ACGCTCAAGTCAGAGGTGGCGAAACCCGACAGGACTATAAAGATACCAGGCGTTTCCCCCTGGAAGCTCC
CTCGTGCGCTCTCCTGTTCCGACCCTGCCGCTTACCGGATACCTGTCCGCCTTTCTCCCTTCGGGAAGCG
TGGCGCTTTCTCATAGCTCACGCTGTAGGTATCTCAGTTCGGTGTAGGTCGTTCGCTCCAAGCTGGGCTG
TGTGCACGAACCCCCCGTTCAGCCCGACCGCTGCGCCTTATCCGGTAACTATCGTCTTGAGTCCAACCCG
GTAAGACACGACTTATCGCCACTGGCAGCAGCCACTGGTAACAGGATTAGCAGAGCGAGGTATGTAGGCG
GTGCTACAGAGTTCTTGAAGTGGTGGCCTAACTACGGCTACACTAGAAGAACAGTATTTGGTATCTGCGC
TCTGCTGAAGCCAGTTACCTTCGGAAAAAGAGTTGGTAGCTCTTGATCCGGCAAACAAACCACCGCTGGT
AGCGGTGGTTTTTTTGTTTGCAAGCAGCAGATTACGCGCAGAAAAAAAGGATCTCAAGAAGATCCTTTGA
TCTTTTCTACGGGGTCTGACGCTCAGTGGAACGAAAACTCACGTTAAGGGATTTTGGTCATGAGATTATC
AAAAAGGATCTTCACCTAGATCCTTTTAAATTAAAAATGAAGTTTTAAATCAATCTAAAGTATATATGAG
TAAACTTGGTCTGACAGTTACCAATGCTTAATCAGTGAGGCACCTATCTCAGCGATCTGTCTATTTCGTT
CATCCATAGTTGCCTGACTCCCCGTCGTGTAGATAACTACGATACGGGAGGGCTTACCATCTGGCCCCAG
TGCTGCAATGATACCGCGAGACCCACGCTCACCGGCTCCAGATTTATCAGCAATAAACCAGCCAGCCGGA
AGGGCCGAGCGCAGAAGTGGTCCTGCAACTTTATCCGCCTCCATCCAGTCTATTAATTGTTGCCGGGAAG
CTAGAGTAAGTAGTTCGCCAGTTAATAGTTTGCGCAACGTTGTTGCCATTGCTACAGGCATCGTGGTGTC
ACGCTCGTCGTTTGGTATGGCTTCATTCAGCTCCGGTTCCCAACGATCAAGGCGAGTTACATGATCCCCC
ATGTTGTGCAAAAAAGCGGTTAGCTCCTTCGGTCCTCCGATCGTTGTCAGAAGTAAGTTGGCCGCAGTGT
TATCACTCATGGTTATGGCAGCACTGCATAATTCTCTTACTGTCATGCCATCCGTAAGATGCTTTTCTGT
GACTGGTGAGTACTCAACCAAGTCATTCTGAGAATAGTGTATGCGGCGACCGAGTTGCTCTTGCCCGGCG
TCAATACGGGATAATACCGCGCCACATAGCAGAACTTTAAAAGTGCTCATCATTGGAAAACGTTCTTCGG
GGCGAAAACTCTCAAGGATCTTACCGCTGTTGAGATCCAGTTCGATGTAACCCACTCGTGCACCCAACTG
ATCTTCAGCATCTTTTACTTTCACCAGCGTTTCTGGGTGAGCAAAAACAGGAAGGCAAAATGCCGCAAAA
AAGGGAATAAGGGCGACACGGAAATGTTGAATACTCATACTCTTCCTTTTTCAATATTATTGAAGCATTT
ATCAGGGTTATTGTCTCATGAGCGGATACATATTTGAATGTATTTAGAAAAATAAACAAATAGGGGTTCC
GCGCACATTTCCCCGAAAAGTGCCACCTGAACGAAGCATCTGTGCTTCATTTTGTAGAACAAAAATGCAA
CGCGAGAGCGCTAATTTTTCAAACAAAGAATCTGAGCTGCATTTTTACAGAACAGAAATGCAACGCGAAA
GCGCTATTTTACCAACGAAGAATCTGTGCTTCATTTTTGTAAAACAAAAATGCAACGCGAGAGCGCTAAT
TTTTCAAACAAAGAATCTGAGCTGCATTTTTACAGAACAGAAATGCAACGCGAGAGCGCTATTTTACCAA
CAAAGAATCTATACTTCTTTTTTGTTCTACAAAAATGCATCCCGAGAGCGCTATTTTTCTAACAAAGCAT
CTTAGATTACTTTTTTTCTCCTTTGTGCGCTCTATAATGCAGTCTCTTGATAACTTTTTGCACTGTAGGT
CCGTTAAGGTTAGAAGAAGGCTACTTTGGTGTCTATTTTCTCTTCCATAAAAAAAGCCTGACTCCACTTC
CCGCGTTTACTGATTACTAGCGAAGCTGCGGGTGCATTTTTTCAAGATAAAGGCATCCCCGATTATATTC
TATACCGATGTGGATTGCGCATACTTTGTGAACAGAAAGTGATAGCGTTGATGATTCTTCATTGGTCAGA
AAATTATGAACGGTTTCTTCTATTTTGTCTCTATATACTACGTATAGGAAATGTTTACATTTTCGTATTG
TTTTCGATTCACTCTATGAATAGTTCTTACTACAATTTTTTTGTCTAAAGAGTAATACTAGAGATAAACA
TAAAAAATGTAGAGGTCGAGTTTAGATGCAAGTTCAAGGAGCGAAAGGTGGATGGGTAGGTTATATAGGG
ATATAGCACAGAGATATATAGCAAAGAGATACTTTTGAGCAATGTTTGTGGAAGCGGTATTCGCAATATT
TTAGTAGCTCGTTACAGTCCGGTGCGTTTTTGGTTTTTTGAAAGTGCGTCTTCAGAGCGCTTTTGGTTTT
CAAAAGCGCTCTGAAGTTCCTATACTTTCTAGAGAATAGGAACTTCGGAATAGGAACTTCAAAGCGTTTC
CGAAAACGAGCGCTTCCGAAAATGCAACGCGAGCTGCGCACATACAGCTCACTGTTCACGTCGCACCTAT
ATCTGCGTGTTGCCTGTATATATATATACATGAGAAGAACGGCATAGTGCGTGTTTATGCTTAAATGCGT
ACTTATATGCGTCTATTTATGTAGGATGAAAGGTAGTCTAGTACCTCCTGTGATATTATCCCATTCCATG
CGGGGTATCGTATGCTTCCTTCAGCACTACCCTTTAGCTGTTCTATATGCTGCCACTCCTCAATTGGATT
AGTCTCATCCTTCAATGCTATCATTTCCTTTGATATTGGATCATACTAAGAAACCATTATTATCATGACA
TTAACCTATAAAAATAGGCGTATCACGAGGCCCTTTCGTCTCGCGCGTTTCGGTGATGACGGTGAAAACC
TCTGACACATGCAGCTCCCGGAGACGGTCACAGCTTGTCTGTAAGCGGATGCCGGGAGCAGACAAGCCCG
TCAGGGCGCGTCAGCGGGTGTTGGCGGGTGTCGGGGCTGGCTTAACTATGCGGCATCAGAGCAGATTGTA
CTGAGAGTGCACCATAGATCAACGACATTACTATATATATAATATAGGAAGCATTTAATAGAACAGCATC
GTAATATATGTGTACTTTGCAGTTATGACGCCAGATGGCAGTAGTGGAAGATATTCTTTATTGAAAAATA
GCTTGTCACCTTACGTACAATCTTGATCCGGAGCTTTTCTTTTTTTGCCGATTAAGAATTAATTCGGTCG
AAAAAAGAAAAGGAGAGGGCCAAGAGGGAGGGCATTGGTGACTATTGAGCACGTGAGTATACGTGATTAA
GCACACAAAGGCAGCTTGGAGTATGTCTGTTATTAATTTCACAGGTAGTTCTGGTCCATTGGTGAAAGTT
TGCGGCTTGCAGAGCACAGAGGCCGCAGAATGTGCTCTAGATTCCGATGCTGACTTGCTGGGTATTATAT
GTGTGCCCAATAGAAAGAGAACAATTGACCCGGTTATTGCAAGGAAAATTTCAAGTCTTGTAAAAGCATA
TAAAAATAGTTCAGGCACTCCGAAATACTTGGTTGGCGTGTTTCGTAATCAACCTAAGGAGGATGTTTTG
GCTCTGGTCAATGATTACGGCATTGATATCGTCCAACTGCATGGAGATGAGTCGTGGCAAGAATACCAAG
AGTTCCTCGGTTTGCCAGTTATTAAAAGACTCGTATTTCCAAAAGACTGCAACATACTACTCAGTGCAGC
TTCACAGAAACCTCATTCGTTTATTCCCTTGTTTGATTCAGAAGCAGGTGGGACAGGTGAACTTTTGGAT
TGGAACTCGATTTCTGACTGGGTTGGAAGGCAAGAGAGCCCCGAAAGCTTACATTTTATGTTAGCTGGTG
GACTGACGCCAGAAAATGTTGGTGATGCGCTTAGATTAAATGGCGTTATTGGTGTTGATGTAAGCGGAGG
TGTGGAGACAAATGGTGTAAAAGACTCTAACAAAATAGCAAATTTCGTCAAAAATGCTAAGAAATAGGTT
ATTACTGAGTAGTATTTATTTAAGTATTGTTTGTGCACTTGCCGATCTATGCGGTGTGAAATACCGCACA
GATGCGTAAGGAGAAAATACCGCATCAGGAAATTGTAAGCGTTAATATTTTGTTAAAATTCGCGTTAAAT
TTTTGTTAAATCAGCTCATTTTTTAACCAATAGGCCGAAATCGGCAAAATCCCTTATAAATCAAAAGAAT
AGACCGAGATAGGGT
[37 nt withheld, positions 7646-7682]
AAAGAACGTGGACTCCAACGTCAAAGG
[49 nt withheld, positions 7710-7758]
T
[91 nt withheld, positions 7760-7850]
G
[124 nt withheld, positions 7852-7975]
CCATTCGCCATTCAGGCTGCGCAACTGTTGGGAAGGGCGATCGGTGCGGGCCTCTTCGCTATTACGCCAG
CTGGCGAAAGGGGGATGTGCTGCAAGGCGATTAAGTTGGGTAACGCCAGGGTTTTCCCAGTCACGACGTT
Features (pLannotate 1.2.2; 22 found; start..end, strand, type, name):
     40..744     +  promoter       ADH1 promoter: S. cerevisiae ADH1; promoter for alcohol dehydrogenase 1
    754..778     +  protein_bind   attB1: mutant version of attB; recombination site for the Gateway® BP reaction BP Clonase™
    865..2221    +  gene           kanMX: yeast selectable marker conferring kanamycin resistance (Wach et al., 1994)
   2275..2299    -  protein_bind   attB2: mutant version of attB; recombination site for the Gateway® BP reaction BP Clonase™
   2331..2441    +  CDS            ubiquitin (fragment): Saccharomyces cerevisiae ubiquitin
   2445..2467    +  CDS            HA (fragment): HA (human influenza hemagglutinin) epitope tag
   2496..2683    +  terminator     ADH1 terminator: S. cerevisiae ADH1; transcription terminator for the S. cerevisiae alcohol dehydrogenase 1 (ADH1) gene
   2731..2747    -  protein_bind   lac operator: The lac repressor binds to the lac operator to inhibit transcription in E. coli. This inhibition can be relieved by adding lactose or isopropyl-β-D-thiogalactopyranoside (IPTG). lac repressor encoded by lacI
   2755..2785    -  promoter       lac promoter: promoter for the E. coli lac operon
   2800..2821    -  protein_bind   CAP binding site: CAP binding activates transcription in the presence of cAMP. E. coli catabolite activator protein
   2834..2926    -  CDS            lacI (fragment): lac repressor; lacI; The lac repressor binds to the lac operator to inhibit transcription in E. coli. This inhibition can be relieved by adding lactose or isopropyl-β-D-thiogalactopyranoside (IPTG).
   3109..3697    -  rep_origin     ori: high-copy-number ColE1/pMB1/pBR322/pUC origin of replication
   3868..4728    -  CDS            AmpR: β-lactamase; bla; confers resistance to ampicillin, carbenicillin, and related antibiotics
   4729..4833    -  promoter       AmpR promoter: bla
   4860..6202    -  rep_origin     2μ ori: yeast 2μ plasmid origin of replication
   6270..6305    +  CDS            rop (fragment): Rop protein, which maintains plasmids at low copy number; rop
   6407..6456    +  misc_feature   bom (fragment): basis of mobility region from pBR322
   6595..6742    +  promoter       TRP1 promoter: S. cerevisiae TRP1
   6743..7417    +  CDS            TRP1: phosphoribosylanthranilate isomerase, required for tryptophan biosynthesis; S. cerevisiae TRP1; yeast auxotrophic marker
   7468..7519    +  misc_feature   bom (fragment): basis of mobility region from pBR322
   7547..7975    -  rep_origin     f1 ori (sequence partly withheld): f1 bacteriophage origin of replication; arrow indicates direction of (+) strand synthesis
   7979..18      -  CDS            lacZα (fragment) (across the origin): LacZα fragment of β-galactosidase; lacZ fragment
