[The description below was written by a language model from this plasmid's Addgene catalogue record and pLannotate feature annotations shown in this document.]
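Description:
pXNgate22-1HA is an empty yeast expression backbone that serves as the prey vector in the mating-based split-ubiquitin assay, a system designed for detecting interactions among membrane proteins. It is an 8.1 kb E. coli–yeast shuttle plasmid. In bacteria it replicates from a high-copy ColE1/pUC-type origin and is selected through AmpR (β-lactamase). An f1 origin and remnants of lac, rop and bom sequences are also present from earlier vector ancestry. In Saccharomyces cerevisiae it is maintained episomally by the 2μ origin and selected through the TRP1 auxotrophic marker with its own promoter.

The expression cassette is driven by the S. cerevisiae ADH1 promoter and closed by the ADH1 terminator. Immediately downstream of the promoter lie attB1 and attB2 sequences flanking a kanMX cassette (G418 resistance). This is followed by a ubiquitin fragment, corresponding to the NubG moiety listed in the catalogue, and a partially annotated HA epitope tag. This layout places NubG and the HA tag at the C terminus of any inserted open reading frame, consistent with the catalogue's description of a C-terminal tag. The kanMX segment appears to act as a replaceable stuffer. The record says the vector is intended for in vivo cloning, so a PCR product carrying matching attB-derived ends would presumably be recombined into the vector by yeast homologous recombination, displacing kanMX and creating an ORF–NubG–HA fusion.

In the assay, NubG is a mutant N-terminal half of ubiquitin with low affinity for the C-terminal half. It reconstitutes ubiquitin only when prey and a Cub-fused bait interact, and this triggers a reporter readout. The HA tag would allow immunodetection of the prey fusion.
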