Addgene plasmid #105077: pXNgate22-1HA
Purpose: (Empty Backbone) Yeast mating-based Split Ubiquitin Assay, prey vector for in vivo cloning
Depositing lab: Wolf Frommer. Depositing organization: Eberhard Karls Universitaet Tuebingen. Publication: K+ channel interactions detected by a genetic system optimized for systematic studies of membrane protein interactions. Obrdlik P, El-Bakkoury M, Hamacher T, Cappellaro C, Vilarino C, Fleischer C, Ellerbrok H, Kamuzinzi R, Ledent V, Blaudez D, Sanders D, Revuelta JL, Boles E, Andre B, Frommer WB. Proc Natl Acad Sci U S A. 2004 Aug 17;101(33):12242-7. Epub 2004 Aug 6. 10.1073/pnas.0404467101 PubMed 15299147.
Backbone
  Vector backbone: pXNgate22-1HA
  Vector type: Yeast Expression
  Selectable markers: TRP1 ; G418
  Tag / fusion protein: NubG (C terminal on backbone)
Growth in bacteria
  Bacterial resistance: Ampicillin, 100 μg/mL
  Growth temperature: 37°C
  Growth strain: DH5alpha
  Copy number: High Copy
Gene/Insert
  Gene/Insert name: None
  Tag / fusion protein: NubG (C terminal on backbone)
Terms and licenses: Academic/Nonprofit Terms; Industry Terms: Not Available to Industry
How to cite: pXNgate22-1HA was a gift from Wolf Frommer (Addgene plasmid # 105077 ; http://n2t.net/addgene:105077 ; RRID:Addgene_105077)
